>Addgene plasmid #90293 | BB1_O_34_AMA1_2.8 | addgene full sequence | sequence record 181802 | Addgene NGS Result
TGCCTCGGTGAGTTTTCTCCTTCATTACAGAAACGGCTTTTTCAAAAATATGGTATTGATAATCCTGATA
TGAATAAATTGCAGTTTCACTTGATGCTCGATGAGTTTTTCTAATGAGGACCTAAATGTAATCACCTGGC
TCACCTTCGGGTGGGCCTTTCTGCGTTGCTGGCGTTTTTCCATAGGCTCCGCCCCCCTGACGAGCATCAC
AAAAATCGATGCTCAAGTCAGAGGTGGCGAAACCCGACAGGACTATAAAGATACCAGGCGTTTCCCCCTG
GAAGCTCCCTCGTGCGCTCTCCTGTTCCGACCCTGCCGCTTACCGGATACCTGTCCGCCTTTCTCCCTTC
GGGAAGCGTGGCGCTTTCTCATAGCTCACGCTGTAGGTATCTCAGTTCGGTGTAGGTCGTTCGCTCCAAG
CTGGGCTGTGTGCACGAACCCCCCGTTCAGCCCGACCGCTGCGCCTTATCCGGTAACTATCGTCTTGAGT
CCAACCCGGTAAGACACGACTTATCGCCACTGGCAGCAGCCACTGGTAACAGGATTAGCAGAGCGAGGTA
TGTAGGCGGTGCTACAGAGTTCTTGAAGTGGTGGCCTAACTACGGCTACACTAGAAGAACAGTATTTGGT
ATCTGCGCTCTGCTGAAGCCAGTTACCTCGGAAAAAGAGTTGGTAGCTCTTGATCCGGCAAACAAACCAC
CGCTGGTAGCGGTGGTTTTTTTGTTTGCAAGCAGCAGATTACGCGCAGAAAAAAAGGATCTCAAGAAGAT
CCTTTGATTTTCTACCGAAGAAAGGCCCACCCGTGTAAAACGACGGCCAGTTTATCTAGTCAGCTTGATT
CTAGCTGATCGTGGACCGGAAGGTGAGCCAGTGAGTTGATTGCAGTCCAGTTACGCTGGAGTCTGAGGCT
CGTCCTGAATGATATGCGGCCTCGAATTCGAAGACGCGCTTATGCTGCAGACGCGTTACGTATCGGATCC
AGAATTCGTGATATCTGAATTCGTCGACAAGCTTATTTTTTGTATACTGTTTTGTGATAGCACGAAGTTT
TTCCACGGTATCTTGTTAAAAATATATATTTGTGGCGGGCTTACCTACATCAAATTAATAAGAGACTAAT
TATAAACTAAACACACAAGCAAGCTACTTTAGGGTAAAAGTTTATAAATGCTTTTGACGTATAAACGTTG
CTTGTATTTATTATTACAATTAAAGGTGGATAGAAAACCTAGAGACTAGTTAGAAACTAATCTCAGGTTT
GCGTTAAACTAAATCAGAGCCCGAGAGGTTAACAGAACCTAGAAGGGGACTAGATATCCGGGTAGGGAAA
CAAAAAAAAAAAACAAGACAGCCACATATTAGGGAGACTAGTTAGAAGCTAGTTCCAGGACTAGGAAAAT
AAAAGACAATGATACCACAGTCTAGTTGACAACTAGATAGATTCTAGATTGAGGCCAAAGTCTCTGAGAT
CCAGGTTAGTTGCAACTAATACTAGTTAGTATCTAGTCTCCTATAACTCTGAAGCTAGAATAACTTACTA
CTATTATCCTCACCACTGTTCAGCTGCGCAAACGGAGTGATTGCAAGGTGTTCAGAGACTAGTTATTGAC
TAGTCAGTGACTAGCAATAACTAACAAGGTATTAACCTACCATGTCTGCCATCACCCTGCACTTCCTCGG
GCTCAGCAGCCTTTTCCTCCTCATTTTCATGCTCATTTTCCTTGTTTAAGACTGTGACTAGTCAAAGACT
AGTCCAGAACCACAAAGGAGAAATGTCTTACCACTTTCTTCATTGCTTGTCTCTTTTGCATTATCCATGT
CTGCAACTAGTTAGAGTCTAGTTAGTGACTAGTCCGACGAGGACTTGCTTGTCTCCGGATTGTTGGAGGA
ACTCTCCAGGGCCTCAAGATCCACAACAGAGCCTTCTAGATGACTGGTCAATAACTAGTTGGTCTTTGTC
TGAGTCTGACTTACGAGGTTGCATACTCGCTCCCTTTGCCTCGTCAATCGATGAGAAAAAGCGCCAAAAC
TCGCAATATGGCTTTGAACCACACGGTGCTGAGACTAGTTAGAATCTAGTCCCAAACTAGCTTGGATAGC
TTACCTTTGCCCTTTGCGTTGCGACAGGTCTTGCAGGGTATGGTTCCTTTCTCACCAGCTGATTTAGCTG
CCTTGCTACCCTCACGGCGGATCTGCATAAAGAGTGGCTAGAGGTTATAAATTAGCACTGATCCTAGGTA
CGGGGCTGAATGTAACTTGCCTTTCCTTTCTCATCGCGCGGCAAGACAGGCTTGCTCAAATTCCTACCAG
TCACAGGGGTATGCACGGCGTACGGACCACTTGAACTAGTCACAGATTAGTTAGCAACTAGTCTGCATTG
AATGGCTGTACTTACGGGCCCTCGCCATTGTCCTGATCATTTCCAGCTTCACCCTCGTTGCTGCAAAGTA
GTTAGTGACTAGTCAAGGACTAGTTGAAATGGGAGAAGAAACTCACGAATTCTCGACACCCTTAGTATTG
TGGTCCTTGGACTTGGTGCTGCTATATATTAGCTAATACACTAGTTAGACTCACAGAAACTTACGCAGCT
CGCTTGCGCTTCTTGGTAGGAGTCGGGGTTGGGAGAACAGTGCCTTCAAACAAGCCTTCATACCATGCTA
CTTGACTAGTCAGGGACTAGTCACCAAGTAATCTAGATAGGACTTGCCTTTGGCCTCCATCAGTTCCTTC
ATAGTGGGAGGTCCATTGTGCAATGTAAACTCCATGCCGTGGGAGTTCTTGTCCTTCAAGTGCTTGACCA
ATATGTTTCTGTTGGCAGAGGGAACCTGTCAACTAGTTAATAACTAGTCAGAAACTAGTATAGCAGTAGA
CTCACTGTACGCTTGAGGCATCCCTTCACTCGGCAGTAGACTTCATATGGATGGATATCAGGCACGCCAT
TGTCGTCCTGTGGACTAGTCAGTAACTAGGCTTAAAGCTAGTCGGGTCGGCTTACTATCTTGAAATCCGG
CAGCGTAAGCTCCCCGTCCTTAACTGCCTCGAGATAGTGACAGTACTCTGGGGACTTTCGGAGATCGTTA
TCGCGAATGCTCGGCATACTAATCGTTGACTAGTCTTGGACTAGTCCCGAGCAAAAAGGATTGGAGGAGG
AGGAGGAAGGTGAGAGTGAGACAAAGAGCGAAATAAGAGCTTCAAAGGCTATCTCTAAGCAGTATGAAGG
TTAAGTATCTAGTTCTTGACTAGATTTAAAAGAGATTTCGACTAGTTATGTACCTGGAGTTTGGATATAG
GAATGTGTTGTGGTAACGAAATGTAAGGGGGAGGAAAGAAAAAGTCGGTCAAGAGGTAACTCTAAGTCGG
CCATTCCTTTTTGGGAGGCGCTAACCATAAACGGCATGGTCGACTTAGAGTTAGCTCAGGGAATTTAGGG
AGTTATCTGCGACCACCGAGGAACGGCGGAATGCCAAAGAATCCCGATGGAGCTCTAGCTGGCGGTTGAC
AACCCCACCTTTTGGCGTTTCTGCGGCGTTGCAGGCGGGACTGGATACTTCGTAGAACCAGAAAGGCAAG
GCAGAACGCGCTCAGCAAGAGTGTTGGAAGTGATAGCATGATGTGCCTTGTTAACTAGGTCAAAATCTGC
AGTATGCTTGATGTTATCCAAAGTGTGAGAGAGGAAGGTCCAAACATACACGATTGGGAGAGGGCCTAGG
TATAAGAGTTTTTGAGTAGAACGCATGTGAGCCCAGCCATCTCGAGGAGATTAAACACGGGCCGGCATTT
GATGGCTATGTTAGTACCCCAATGGAAAGCCTGAGAGTCCAGTGGCGCTGCGTCTTCGAATTCGCGCGTG
ATCTTACGGCATTATACGTATGATCGGTCCACGATCAGCTAGATTATCTAGTCAGCTTGATGTCATAGCT
GTTTCCTGAGGCTCAATACTGACCATTTAAATCATACCTGACCTCCATAGCAGAAAGTCAAAAGCCTCCG
ACCGGAGGCTTTTGACTTGATCGGCACGTAAGAGGTTCCAACTTTCACCATAATGAAATAAGATCACTAC
CGGGCGTATTTTTTGAGTTATCGAGATTTTCAGGAGCTAAGGAAGCTAAAATGAGCCATATTCAACGGGA
AACGTCTTGCTTGAAGCCGCGATTAAATTCCAACATGGATGCTGATTTATATGGGTATAAATGGGCTCGC
GATAATGTCGGGCAATCAGGTGCGACAATCTATCGATTGTATGGGAAGCCCGATGCGCCAGAGTTGTTTC
TGAAACATGGCAAAGGTAGCGTTGCCAATGATGTTACAGATGAGATGGTCAGGCTAAACTGGCTGACGGA
ATTTATGCCTCTTCCGACCATCAAGCATTTTATCCGTACTCCTGATGATGCATGGTTACTCACCACTGCG
ATCCCAGGGAAAACAGCATTCCAGGTATTAGAAGAATATCCTGATTCAGGTGAAAATATTGTTGATGCGC
TGGCAGTGTTCCTGCGCCGGTTGCATTCGATTCCTGTTTGTAATTGTCCTTTTAACGGCGATCGCGTATT
TCGTCTCGCTCAGGCGCAATCACGAATGAATAACGGTTTGGTTGGTGCGAGTGATTTTGATGACGAGCGT
AATGGCTGGCCTGTTGAACAAGTCTGGAAAGAAATGCATAAACTCTTGCCATTCTCACCGGATTCAGTCG
TCACTCATGGTGATTTCTCACTTGATAACCTTATTTTTGACGAGGGGAAATTAATAGGTTGTATTGATGT
TGGACGAGTCGGAATCGCAGACCGATACCAGGATCTTGCCATCCTATGGAAC
Features (pLannotate 1.2.2; 8 found; start..end, strand, type, name):
    138..165     +  terminator     T7Te terminator: phage T7 early transcription terminator
    177..764     -  rep_origin     ori: high-copy-number ColE1/pMB1/pBR322/pUC origin of replication
    786..805     -  terminator     T3Te terminator (fragment): phage T3 early transcription terminator
    804..821     -  CDS            lacZα (fragment): LacZα fragment of β-galactosidase; lacZ fragment
   1010..3825    -  rep_origin     AMA1 (fragment): replication origin from Aspergillus nidulans (Aleksenko and Clutterbuck, 1996)
   3976..4007    +  terminator     tonB terminator: bidirectional E. coli tonB-P14 transcription terminator
   4008..4110    +  promoter       cat promoter: promoter of the E. coli cat gene encoding chloramphenicol acetyltransferase
   4111..114     +  CDS            KanR (across the origin): aminoglycoside phosphotransferase; aph(3')-Ia; confers resistance to kanamycin in bacteria or G418 (Geneticin®) in eukaryotes
