[The description below was written by a language model from this plasmid's Addgene catalogue record and pLannotate feature annotations shown in this document.]
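Description:
BB1_O_34_AMA1_2.8 is a small, roughly 4.8 kb level-1 ("BB1") part plasmid from a modular cloning toolkit built for metabolic pathway construction and gene integration in Aspergillus niger. It is derived from the BB1_L_34-syn_BsaI backbone, whose name points to BsaI-based Golden Gate-type assembly, although the cloning method itself is not recorded. The catalogue lists it as a bacterial vector. In E. coli it is maintained through a high-copy ColE1/pUC-type origin and selected with kanamycin, with the aminoglycoside phosphotransferase gene (aph(3')-Ia) annotated downstream of a cat promoter. Short T7Te, T3Te and tonB terminators flank the origin and marker, presumably insulating the cloning region from read-through transcription. A remnant of lacZα is left near the insert boundary.

The payload is AMA1_2.8, a truncated version of about 2.9 kb of the 5.3 kb AMA1 element from Aspergillus nidulans. AMA1 acts as an autonomous replication sequence in filamentous fungi, allowing plasmids to persist extrachromosomally rather than integrate; such plasmids are typically lost once selection is removed. Here the element sits between fusion sites 3 and 4 ("FS 34"), so it can be moved as a standardized module into that position of higher-level assemblies, giving them transient propagation in A. niger.

The plasmid carries no annotated fungal selection marker, promoter or expression cassette, so it serves as a donor part rather than a stand-alone fungal vector. The sequenced record is 4,812 nt, marginally shorter than the stated total size of 4,816 bp.
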