Addgene plasmid #90293: BB1_O_34_AMA1_2.8
Purpose: BB1 with AMA1_2.8 sequence for transient plasmid propagation in A. niger between FS 34
Depositing lab: Michael Sauer. Depositing organization: Universitaet fur Bodenkultur Wien (BOKU-WIEN). Publication: An efficient tool for metabolic pathway construction and gene integration for Aspergillus niger. Sarkari P, Marx H, Blumhoff ML, Mattanovich D, Sauer M, Steiger MG. Bioresour Technol. 2017 May 4. pii: S0960-8524(17)30643-0. doi: 10.1016/j.biortech.2017.05.004. PubMed 28533066.
Backbone
  Vector backbone: BB1_L_34-syn_BsaI
  Backbone size w/o insert (bp): 1966
  Total vector size (bp): 4816
  Vector type: Bacterial Expression
Growth in bacteria
  Bacterial resistance: Kanamycin, 50 μg/mL
  Growth temperature: 37°C
  Growth strain: DH5alpha
  Copy number: Unknown
Gene/Insert
  Gene/Insert name: AMA1_2.8
  Species: A. nidulans
  Insert size (bp): 2878
  Mutation: it is a truncated version of AMA1 (5.3 kb)
  Cloning method: Unknown
  Sequencing primers: 5′ GTAAAACGACGGCCAGTT; 3′ CAGGAAACAGCTATGAC
Terms and licenses: Academic/Nonprofit Terms; Industry Terms: Not Available to Industry
How to cite: BB1_O_34_AMA1_2.8 was a gift from Michael Sauer (Addgene plasmid # 90293 ; http://n2t.net/addgene:90293 ; RRID:Addgene_90293)
